>Addgene plasmid #110831 | pRP(Exp)-CMV> ORF_924bp (Azgp1):dTomato:IRES:Puro | depositor full sequence | sequence record 208993 | pRP(Exp)-CMV> ORF_924bp (Azgp1):dTomato:IRES:Puro sequence 6592 bps
AATAAAATATCTTTATTTTCATTACATCTGTGTGTTGGTTTTTTGTGTGAATCGATAGTACTAACATACG
CTCTCCATCAAAACAAAACGAAACAAAACAAACTAGCAAAATAGGCTGTCCCCAGTGCAAGTGCAGGTGC
CAGAACATTTCTCTATCGATAGGTACCGAGCTCTTACGCGTGCTAGCATCAACTTTGTATAGAAAAGTTG
TAGTTATTAATAGTAATCAATTACGGGGTCATTAGTTCATAGCCCATATATGGAGTTCCGCGTTACATAA
CTTACGGTAAATGGCCCGCCTGGCTGACCGCCCAACGACCCCCGCCCATTGACGTCAATAATGACGTATG
TTCCCATAGTAACGCCAATAGGGACTTTCCATTGACGTCAATGGGTGGAGTATTTACGGTAAACTGCCCA
CTTGGCAGTACATCAAGTGTATCATATGCCAAGTACGCCCCCTATTGACGTCAATGACGGTAAATGGCCC
GCCTGGCATTATGCCCAGTACATGACCTTATGGGACTTTCCTACTTGGCAGTACATCTACGTATTAGTCA
TCGCTATTACCATGGTGATGCGGTTTTGGCAGTACATCAATGGGCGTGGATAGCGGTTTGACTCACGGGG
ATTTCCAAGTCTCCACCCCATTGACGTCAATGGGAGTTTGTTTTGGCACCAAAATCAACGGGACTTTCCA
AAATGTCGTAACAACTCCGCCCCATTGACGCAAATGGGCGGTAGGCGTGTACGGTGGGAGGTCTATATAA
GCAGAGCTGGTTTAGTGAACCGTCAGATCCAAGTTTGTACAAAAAAGCAGGCTGCCACCATGGTGCCTGT
CCTGCTGTCCCTGCCTCTCCTTCTGGGTCCTGCAGTCTTTCAGGAGACTGGGTCTTATTATCTGACCTTT
CTCTACACCGGGTTGTCCAGACCCAGCAAAGGTTTTCCGAGGTTTCAAGCCACTGCATTTCTCAATGACC
AGGCCTTCTTCCACTACAACAGCAACAGCGGGAAGGCAGAGCCTGTGGGACCTTGGAGCCAGGTGGAAGG
AATGGAGGACTGGGAGAAGGAAAGCCAGCTTCAGAGGGCCAGGGAGGAGATCTTCCTTGTGACCCTGAAA
GACATCATGGACTATTACAAGGACACTACAGGGTCTCACACCTTTCAGGGAATGTTTGGTTGCGAGATCA
CAAATAACAGAAGTAGTGGAGCTGTCTGGAGGTATGCCTACGACGGAGAGGATTTCATCGAATTCAACAA
AGAAATCCCAGCTTGGATCCCCTTAGACCCAGCAGCTGCAAACACCAAGCTAAAGTGGGAAGCAGAAAAG
GTCTACGTGCAGCGAGCCAAGGCATACCTAGAGGAGGAGTGTCCTGAAATGCTGAAGAGGTACCTGAACT
ACAGTCGATCTCACCTGGACCGAATAGATCCTCCCACTGTGACAATCACCAGCCGTGTGATCCCAGGAGG
AAACAGAATATTCAAATGCCTGGCCTATGGCTTCTACCCACAAAGAATTAGTCTGCACTGGAACAAGGCC
AACAAGAAGCTAGCATTTGAACCAGAAAGAGGTGTTTTTCCCAATGGAAATGGCACTTACCTCTCCTGGG
CAGAGGTGGAAGTCTCCCCACAGGACATAGACCCCTTCTTCTGCCTCATAGATCACAGGGGGTTTTCCCA
ATCTCTCTCGGTGCAGTGGGATAGGACAAGAAAAGTAAAGGATGAAAACAATGTTGTAGCTCAGCCTCAG
ATGGTGAGCAAGGGCGAGGAGGTCATCAAAGAGTTCATGCGCTTCAAGGTGCGCATGGAGGGCTCCATGA
ACGGCCACGAGTTCGAGATCGAGGGCGAGGGCGAGGGCCGCCCCTACGAGGGCACCCAGACCGCCAAGCT
GAAGGTGACCAAGGGCGGCCCCCTGCCCTTCGCCTGGGACATCCTGTCCCCCCAGTTCATGTACGGCTCC
AAGGCGTACGTGAAGCACCCCGCCGACATCCCCGATTACAAGAAGCTGTCCTTCCCCGAGGGCTTCAAGT
GGGAGCGCGTGATGAACTTCGAGGACGGCGGTCTGGTGACCGTGACCCAGGACTCCTCCCTGCAGGACGG
CACGCTGATCTACAAGGTGAAGATGCGCGGCACCAACTTCCCCCCCGACGGCCCCGTAATGCAGAAGAAG
ACCATGGGCTGGGAGGCCTCCACCGAGCGCCTGTACCCCCGCGACGGCGTGCTGAAGGGCGAGATCCACC
AGGCCCTGAAGCTGAAGGACGGCGGCCACTACCTGGTGGAGTTCAAGACCATCTACATGGCCAAGAAGCC
CGTGCAACTGCCCGGCTACTACTACGTGGACACCAAGCTGGACATCACCTCCCACAACGAGGACTACACC
ATCGTGGAACAGTACGAGCGCTCCGAGGGCCGCCACCACCTGTTCCTGTACGGCATGGACGAGCTGTACA
AGTAAACCCAGCTTTCTTGTACAAAGTGGGCCCCTCTCCCTCCCCCCCCCCTAACGTTACTGGCCGAAGC
CGCTTGGAATAAGGCCGGTGTGCGTTTGTCTATATGTTATTTTCCACCATATTGCCGTCTTTTGGCAATG
TGAGGGCCCGGAAACCTGGCCCTGTCTTCTTGACGAGCATTCCTAGGGGTCTTTCCCCTCTCGCCAAAGG
AATGCAAGGTCTGTTGAATGTCGTGAAGGAAGCAGTTCCTCTGGAAGCTTCTTGAAGACAAACAACGTCT
GTAGCGACCCTTTGCAGGCAGCGGAACCCCCCACCTGGCGACAGGTGCCTCTGCGGCCAAAAGCCACGTG
TATAAGATACACCTGCAAAGGCGGCACAACCCCAGTGCCACGTTGTGAGTTGGATAGTTGTGGAAAGAGT
CAAATGGCTCTCCTCAAGCGTATTCAACAAGGGGCTGAAGGATGCCCAGAAGGTACCCCATTGTATGGGA
TCTGATCTGGGGCCTCGGTACACATGCTTTACATGTGTTTAGTCGAGGTTAAAAAAACGTCTAGGCCCCC
CGAACCACGGGGACGTGGTTTTCCTTTGAAAAACACGATGATAATATGGCCACAACCATGACCGAGTACA
AGCCCACGGTGCGCCTCGCCACCCGCGACGACGTCCCCAGGGCCGTACGCACCCTCGCCGCCGCGTTCGC
CGACTACCCCGCCACGCGCCACACCGTCGATCCGGACCGCCACATCGAGCGGGTCACCGAGCTGCAAGAA
CTCTTCCTCACGCGCGTCGGGCTCGACATCGGCAAGGTGTGGGTCGCGGACGACGGCGCCGCGGTGGCGG
TCTGGACCACGCCGGAGAGCGTCGAAGCGGGGGCGGTGTTCGCCGAGATCGGCCCGCGCATGGCCGAGTT
GAGCGGTTCCCGGCTGGCCGCGCAGCAACAGATGGAAGGCCTCCTGGCGCCGCACCGGCCCAAGGAGCCC
GCGTGGTTCCTGGCCACCGTCGGCGTCTCGCCCGACCACCAGGGCAAGGGTCTGGGCAGCGCCGTCGTGC
TCCCCGGAGTGGAGGCGGCCGAGCGCGCCGGGGTGCCCGCCTTCCTGGAGACCTCCGCGCCCCGCAACCT
CCCCTTCTACGAGCGGCTCGGCTTCACCGTCACCGCCGACGTCGAGGTGCCCGAAGGACCGCGCACCTGG
TGCATGACCCGCAAGCCCGGTGCCTGACAACTTTATTATACATAGTTGATGGCCGGCCGCTTCGAGCAGA
CATGATAAGATACATTGATGAGTTTGGACAAACCACAACTAGAATGCAGTGAAAAAAATGCTTTATTTGT
GAAATTTGTGATGCTATTGCTTTATTTGTAACCATTATAAGCTGCAATAAACAAGTTAACAACAACAATT
GCATTCATTTTATGTTTCAGGTTCAGGGGGAGGTGTGGGAGGTTTTTTAAAGCAAGTAAAACCTCTACAA
ATGTGGTAAAATCGATAAGGATCCGTCGACCGATGCCCTTGAGAGCCTTCAACCCAGTCAGCTCCTTCCG
GTGGGCGCGGGGCATGACTATCGTCGCCGCACTTATGACTGTCTTCTTTATCATGCAACTCGTAGGACAG
GTGCCGGCAGCGCTCTTCCGCTTCCTCGCTCACTGACTCGCTGCGCTCGGTCGTTCGGCTGCGGCGAGCG
GTATCAGCTCACTCAAAGGCGGTAATACGGTTATCCACAGAATCAGGGGATAACGCAGGAAAGAACATGT
GAGCAAAAGGCCAGCAAAAGGCCAGGAACCGTAAAAAGGCCGCGTTGCTGGCGTTTTTCCATAGGCTCCG
CCCCCCTGACGAGCATCACAAAAATCGACGCTCAAGTCAGAGGTGGCGAAACCCGACAGGACTATAAAGA
TACCAGGCGTTTCCCCCTGGAAGCTCCCTCGTGCGCTCTCCTGTTCCGACCCTGCCGCTTACCGGATACC
TGTCCGCCTTTCTCCCTTCGGGAAGCGTGGCGCTTTCTCATAGCTCACGCTGTAGGTATCTCAGTTCGGT
GTAGGTCGTTCGCTCCAAGCTGGGCTGTGTGCACGAACCCCCCGTTCAGCCCGACCGCTGCGCCTTATCC
GGTAACTATCGTCTTGAGTCCAACCCGGTAAGACACGACTTATCGCCACTGGCAGCAGCCACTGGTAACA
GGATTAGCAGAGCGAGGTATGTAGGCGGTGCTACAGAGTTCTTGAAGTGGTGGCCTAACTACGGCTACAC
TAGAAGGACAGTATTTGGTATCTGCGCTCTGCTGAAGCCAGTTACCTTCGGAAAAAGAGTTGGTAGCTCT
TGATCCGGCAAACAAACCACCGCTGGTAGCGGTGGTTTTTTTGTTTGCAAGCAGCAGATTACGCGCAGAA
AAAAAGGATCTCAAGAAGATCCTTTGATCTTTTCTACGGGGTCTGACGCTCAGTGGAACGAAAACTCACG
TTAAGGGATTTTGGTCATGAGATTATCAAAAAGGATCTTCACCTAGATCCTTTTAAATTAAAAATGAAGT
TTTAAATCAATCTAAAGTATATATGAGTAAACTTGGTCTGACAGTTACCAATGCTTAATCAGTGAGGCAC
CTATCTCAGCGATCTGTCTATTTCGTTCATCCATAGTTGCCTGACTCCCCGTCGTGTAGATAACTACGAT
ACGGGAGGGCTTACCATCTGGCCCCAGTGCTGCAATGATACCGCGAGACCCACGCTCACCGGCTCCAGAT
TTATCAGCAATAAACCAGCCAGCCGGAAGGGCCGAGCGCAGAAGTGGTCCTGCAACTTTATCCGCCTCCA
TCCAGTCTATTAATTGTTGCCGGGAAGCTAGAGTAAGTAGTTCGCCAGTTAATAGTTTGCGCAACGTTGT
TGCCATTGCTACAGGCATCGTGGTGTCACGCTCGTCGTTTGGTATGGCTTCATTCAGCTCCGGTTCCCAA
CGATCAAGGCGAGTTACATGATCCCCCATGTTGTGCAAAAAAGCGGTTAGCTCCTTCGGTCCTCCGATCG
TTGTCAGAAGTAAGTTGGCCGCAGTGTTATCACTCATGGTTATGGCAGCACTGCATAATTCTCTTACTGT
CATGCCATCCGTAAGATGCTTTTCTGTGACTGGTGAGTACTCAACCAAGTCATTCTGAGAATAGTGTATG
CGGCGACCGAGTTGCTCTTGCCCGGCGTCAATACGGGATAATACCGCGCCACATAGCAGAACTTTAAAAG
TGCTCATCATTGGAAAACGTTCTTCGGGGCGAAAACTCTCAAGGATCTTACCGCTGTTGAGATCCAGTTC
GATGTAACCCACTCGTGCACCCAACTGATCTTCAGCATCTTTTACTTTCACCAGCGTTTCTGGGTGAGCA
AAAACAGGAAGGCAAAATGCCGCAAAAAAGGGAATAAGGGCGACACGGAAATGTTGAATACTCATACTCT
TCCTTTTTCAATATTATTGAAGCATTTATCAGGGTTATTGTCTCATGAGCGGATACATATTTGAATGTAT
TTAGAAAAATAAACAAATAGGGGTTCCGCGCACATTTCCCCGAAAAGTGCCACCTG
[124 nt withheld, positions 6007-6130]
C
[91 nt withheld, positions 6132-6222]
A
[49 nt withheld, positions 6224-6272]
CCTTTGACGTTGGAGTCCACGTTCTTT
[37 nt withheld, positions 6300-6336]
ACCCTATCTCGGTCTATTCTTTTGATTTATAAGGGATTTTGCCGATTTCGGCCTATTGGTTAAAAAATGA
GCTGATTTAACAAAAATTTAACGCGAATTTTAACAAAATATTAACGTTTACAATTTCCCATTCGCCATTC
AGGCTGCGCAACTGTTGGGAAGGGCGATCGGTGCGGGCCTCTTCGCTATTACGCCAGCCCAAGCTACCAT
GATAAGTAAGTAATATTAAGGTACGGGAGGTACTTGGAGCGGCCGC
Features (pLannotate 1.2.2; 20 found; start..end, strand, type, name):
      1..49      +  polyA_signal   poly(A) signal: synthetic polyadenylation signal
     63..154     +  misc_feature   pause site: RNA polymerase II transcriptional pause signal from the human α2 globin gene
    190..210     +  protein_bind   attB4: mutant version of attB; core recombination site for the Gateway® BP reaction BP Clonase™
    271..574     +  enhancer       CMV enhancer: human cytomegalovirus immediate early enhancer
    575..778     +  promoter       CMV promoter: human cytomegalovirus (CMV) immediate early promoter
    800..820     +  protein_bind   attB1: mutant version of attB; core recombination site for the Gateway® BP reaction BP Clonase™
    830..1750    +  CDS            Azgp1: ZA2G_MOUSE - Experimental evidence at protein level: Swiss-Prot protein existence level 1. Stimulates lipid degradation in adipocytes and causes the extensive fat losses associated with some advanced cancers. From Mus musculus (Mouse).
   1751..2452    +  CDS            dTomato: dTomato is a basic (constitutively fluorescent) orange fluorescent protein published in 2004, derived from Discosoma sp.. It is reported to be a somewhat slowly-maturing dimer with low acid sensitivity.
   2459..2479    -  protein_bind   attB2: mutant version of attB; core recombination site for the Gateway® BP reaction BP Clonase™
   2481..3067    +  misc_feature   IRES2: internal ribosome entry site (IRES) of the encephalomyocarditis virus (EMCV)
   3068..3667    +  CDS            PuroR: puromycin N-acetyltransferase; pac from Streptomyces alboniger; confers resistance to puromycin
   3668..3688    -  protein_bind   attB3: mutant version of attB; core recombination site for the Gateway® BP reaction BP Clonase™
   3716..3837    -  polyA_signal   SV40 poly(A) signal: SV40 polyadenylation signal
   3860..3928    -  CDS            large T antigen (fragment): large T antigen from SV40 (simian virus 40)
   3944..4076    +  CDS            TcR (fragment): tetracycline efflux protein; tet; confers resistance to tetracycline
   4256..4844    -  rep_origin     ori: high-copy-number ColE1/pMB1/pBR322/pUC origin of replication
   5015..5875    -  CDS            AmpR: β-lactamase; bla; confers resistance to ampicillin, carbenicillin, and related antibiotics
   5876..5980    -  promoter       AmpR promoter: bla
   6007..6462    +  rep_origin     f1 ori (sequence partly withheld): f1 bacteriophage origin of replication; arrow indicates direction of (+) strand synthesis
   6467..6534    -  CDS            lacZα (fragment): LacZα fragment of β-galactosidase; lacZ fragment
