>Addgene plasmid #110831 | pRP(Exp)-CMV> ORF_924bp (Azgp1):dTomato:IRES:Puro | addgene full sequence | sequence record 214111 | Addgene NGS Result
AATAAAATATCTTTATTTTCATTACATCTGTGTGTTGGTTTTTTGTGTGAATCGATAGTACTAACATACG
CTCTCCATCAAAACAAAACGAAACAAAACAAACTAGCAAAATAGGCTGTCCCCAGTGCAAGTGCAGGTGC
CAGAACATTTCTCTATCGATAGGTACCGAGCTCTTACGCGTGCTAGCATCAACTTTGTATAGAAAAGTTG
TAGTTATTAATAGTAATCAATTACGGGGTCATTAGTTCATAGCCCATATATGGAGTTCCGCGTTACATAA
CTTACGGTAAATGGCCCGCCTGGCTGACCGCCCAACGACCCCCGCCCATTGACGTCAATAATGACGTATG
TTCCCATAGTAACGCCAATAGGGACTTTCCATTGACGTCAATGGGTGGAGTATTTACGGTAAACTGCCCA
CTTGGCAGTACATCAAGTGTATCATATGCCAAGTACGCCCCCTATTGACGTCAATGACGGTAAATGGCCC
GCCTGGCATTATGCCCAGTACATGACCTTATGGGACTTTCCTACTTGGCAGTACATCTACGTATTAGTCA
TCGCTATTACCATGGTGATGCGGTTTTGGCAGTACATCAATGGGCGTGGATAGCGGTTTGACTCACGGGG
ATTTCCAAGTCTCCACCCCATTGACGTCAATGGGAGTTTGTTTTGGCACCAAAATCAACGGGACTTTCCA
AAATGTCGTAACAACTCCGCCCCATTGACGCAAATGGGCGGTAGGCGTGTACGGTGGGAGGTCTATATAA
GCAGAGCTGGTTTAGTGAACCGTCAGATCCAAGTTTGTACAAAAAAGCAGGCTGCCACCATGGTGCCTGT
CCTGCTGTCCCTGCCTCTCCTTCTGGGTCCTGCAGTCTTTCAGGAGACTGGGTCTTATTATCTGACCTTT
CTCTACACCGGGTTGTCCAGACCCAGCAAAGGTTTTCCGAGGTTTCAAGCCACTGCATTTCTCAATGACC
AGGCCTTCTTCCACTACAACAGCAACAGCGGGAAGGCAGAGCCTGTGGGACCTTGGAGCCAGGTGGAAGG
AATGGAGGACTGGGAGAAGGAAAGCCAGCTTCAGAGGGCCAGGGAGGAGATCTTCCTTGTGACCCTGAAA
GACATCATGGACTATTACAAGGACACTACAGGGTCTCACACCTTTCAGGGAATGTTTGGTTGCGAGATCA
CAAATAACAGAAGTAGTGGAGCTGTCTGGAGGTATGCCTACGACGGAGAGGATTTCATCGAATTCAACAA
AGAAATCCCAGCTTGGATCCCCTTAGACCCAGCAGCTGCAAACACCAAGCTAAAGTGGGAAGCAGAAAAG
GTCTACGTGCAGCGAGCCAAGGCATACCTAGAGGAGGAGTGTCCTGAAATGCTGAAGAGGTACCTGAACT
ACAGTCGATCTCACCTGGACCGAATAGATCCTCCCACTGTGACAATCACCAGCCGTGTGATCCCAGGAGG
AAACAGAATATTCAAATGCCTGGCCTATGGCTTCTACCCACAAAGAATTAGTCTGCACTGGAACAAGGCC
AACAAGAAGCTAGCATTTGAACCAGAAAGAGGTGTTTTTCCCAATGGAAATGGCACTTACCTCTCCTGGG
CAGAGGTGGAAGTCTCCCCACAGGACATAGACCCCTTCTTCTGCCTCATAGATCACAGGGGGTTTTCCCA
ATCTCTCTCGGTGCAGTGGGATAGGACAAGAAAAGTAAAGGATGAAAACAATGTTGTAGCTCAGCCTCAG
ATGGTGAGCAAGGGCGAGGAGGTCATCAAAGAGTTCATGCGCTTCAAGGTGCGCATGGAGGGCTCCATGA
ACGGCCACGAGTTCGAGATCGAGGGCGAGGGCGAGGGCCGCCCCTACGAGGGCACCCAGACCGCCAAGCT
GAAGGTGACCAAGGGCGGCCCCCTGCCCTTCGCCTGGGACATCCTGTCCCCCCAGTTCATGTACGGCTCC
AAGGCGTACGTGAAGCACCCCGCCGACATCCCCGATTACAAGAAGCTGTCCTTCCCCGAGGGCTTCAAGT
GGGAGCGCGTGATGAACTTCGAGGACGGCGGTCTGGTGACCGTGACCCAGGACTCCTCCCTGCAGGACGG
CACGCTGATCTACAAGGTGAAGATGCGCGGCACCAACTTCCCCCCCGACGGCCCCGTAATGCAGAAGAAG
ACCATGGGCTGGGAGGCCTCCACCGAGCGCCTGTACCCCCGCGACGGCGTGCTGAAGGGCGAGATCCACC
AGGCCCTGAAGCTGAAGGACGGCGGCCACTACCTGGTGGAGTTCAAGACCATCTACATGGCCAAGAAGCC
CGTGCAACTGCCCGGCTACTACTACGTGGACACCAAGCTGGACATCACCTCCCACAACGAGGACTACACC
ATCGTGGAACAGTACGAGCGCTCCGAGGGCCGCCACCACCTGTTCCTGTACGGCATGGACGAGCTGTACA
AGTAAACCCAGCTTTCTTGTACAAAGTGGGCCCCTCTCCCTCCCCCCCCCCTAACGTTACTGGCCGAAGC
CGCTTGGAATAAGGCCGGTGTGCGTTTGTCTATATGTTATTTTCCACCATATTGCCGTCTTTTGGCAATG
TGAGGGCCCGGAAACCTGGCCCTGTCTTCTTGACGAGCATTCCTAGGGGTCTTTCCCCTCTCGCCAAAGG
AATGCAAGGTCTGTTGAATGTCGTGAAGGAAGCAGTTCCTCTGGAAGCTTCTTGAAGACAAACAACGTCT
GTAGCGACCCTTTGCAGGCAGCGGAACCCCCCACCTGGCGACAGGTGCCTCTGCGGCCAAAAGCCACGTG
TATAAGATACACCTGCAAAGGCGGCACAACCCCAGTGCCACGTTGTGAGTTGGATAGTTGTGGAAAGAGT
CAAATGGCTCTCCTCAAGCGTATTCAACAAGGGGCTGAAGGATGCCCAGAAGGTACCCCATTGTATGGGA
TCTGATCTGGGGCCTCGGTGCACATGCTTTACATGTGTTTAGTCGAGGTTAAAAAAACGTCTAGGCCCCC
CGAACCACGGGGACGTGGTTTTCCTTTGAAAAACACGATGATAATATGGCCACAACCATGACCGAGTACA
AGCCCACGGTGCGCCTCGCCACCCGCGACGACGTCCCCAGGGCCGTACGCACCCTCGCCGCCGCGTTCGC
CGACTACCCCGCCACGCGCCACACCGTCGATCCGGACCGCCACATCGAGCGGGTCACCGAGCTGCAAGAA
CTCTTCCTCACGCGCGTCGGGCTCGACATCGGCAAGGTGTGGGTCGCGGACGACGGCGCCGCGGTGGCGG
TCTGGACCACGCCGGAGAGCGTCGAAGCGGGGGCGGTGTTCGCCGAGATCGGCCCGCGCATGGCCGAGTT
GAGCGGTTCCCGGCTGGCCGCGCAGCAACAGATGGAAGGCCTCCTGGCGCCGCACCGGCCCAAGGAGCCC
GCGTGGTTCCTGGCCACCGTCGGCGTCTCGCCCGACCACCAGGGCAAGGGTCTGGGCAGCGCCGTCGTGC
TCCCCGGAGTGGAGGCGGCCGAGCGCGCCGGGGTGCCCGCCTTCCTGGAGACCTCCGCGCCCCGCAACCT
CCCCTTCTACGAGCGGCTCGGCTTCACCGTCACCGCCGACGTCGAGGTGCCCGAAGGACCGCGCACCTGG
TGCATGACCCGCAAGCCCGGTGCCTGACAACTTTATTATACATAGTTGATGGCCGGCCGCTTCGAGCAGA
CATGATAAGATACATTGATGAGTTTGGACAAACCACAACTAGAATGCAGTGAAAAAAATGCTTTATTTGT
GAAATTTGTGATGCTATTGCTTTATTTGTAACCATTATAAGCTGCAATAAACAAGTTAACAACAACAATT
GCATTCATTTTATGTTTCAGGTTCAGGGGGAGGTGTGGGAGGTTTTTTAAAGCAAGTAAAACCTCTACAA
ATGTGGTAAAATCGATAAGGATCCGTCGACCGATGCCCTTGAGAGCCTTCAACCCAGTCAGCTCCTTCCG
GTGGGCGCGGGGCATGACTATCGTCGCCGCACTTATGACTGTCTTCTTTATCATGCAACTCGTAGGACAG
GTGCCGGCAGCGCTCTTCCGCTTCCTCGCTCACTGACTCGCTGCGCTCGGTCGTTCGGCTGCGGCGAGCG
GTATCAGCTCACTCAAAGGCGGTAATACGGTTATCCACAGAATCAGGGGATAACGCAGGAAAGAACATGT
GAGCAAAAGGCCAGCAAAAGGCCAGGAACCGTAAAAAGGCCGCGTTGCTGGCGTTTTTCCATAGGCTCCG
CCCCCCTGACGAGCATCACAAAAATCGACGCTCAAGTCAGAGGTGGCGAAACCCGACAGGACTATAAAGA
TACCAGGCGTTTCCCCCTGGAAGCTCCCTCGTGCGCTCTCCTGTTCCGACCCTGCCGCTTACCGGATACC
TGTCCGCCTTTCTCCCTTCGGGAAGCGTGGCGCTTTCTCATAGCTCACGCTGTAGGTATCTCAGTTCGGT
GTAGGTCGTTCGCTCCAAGCTGGGCTGTGTGCACGAACCCCCCGTTCAGCCCGACCGCTGCGCCTTATCC
GGTAACTATCGTCTTGAGTCCAACCCGGTAAGACACGACTTATCGCCACTGGCAGCAGCCACTGGTAACA
GGATTAGCAGAGCGAGGTATGTAGGCGGTGCTACAGAGTTCTTGAAGTGGTGGCCTAACTACGGCTACAC
TAGAAGAACAGTATTTGGTATCTGCGCTCTGCTGAAGCCAGTTACCTTCGGAAAAAGAGTTGGTAGCTCT
TGATCCGGCAAACAAACCACCGCTGGTAGCGGTGGTTTTTTTGTTTGCAAGCAGCAGATTACGCGCAGAA
AAAAAGGATCTCAAGAAGATCCTTTGATCTTTTCTACGGGGTCTGACGCTCAGTGGAACGAAAACTCACG
TTAAGGGATTTTGGTCATGAGATTATCAAAAAGGATCTTCACCTAGATCCTTTTAAATTAAAAATGAAGT
TTTAAATCAATCTAAAGTATATATGAGTAAACTTGGTCTGACAGTTACCAATGCTTAATCAGTGAGGCAC
CTATCTCAGCGATCTGTCTATTTCGTTCATCCATAGTTGCCTGACTCCCCGTCGTGTAGATAACTACGAT
ACGGGAGGGCTTACCATCTGGCCCCAGTGCTGCAATGATACCGCGAGACCCACGCTCACCGGCTCCAGAT
TTATCAGCAATAAACCAGCCAGCCGGAAGGGCCGAGCGCAGAAGTGGTCCTGCAACTTTATCCGCCTCCA
TCCAGTCTATTAATTGTTGCCGGGAAGCTAGAGTAAGTAGTTCGCCAGTTAATAGTTTGCGCAACGTTGT
TGCCATTGCTACAGGCATCGTGGTGTCACGCTCGTCGTTTGGTATGGCTTCATTCAGCTCCGGTTCCCAA
CGATCAAGGCGAGTTACATGATCCCCCATGTTGTGCAAAAAAGCGGTTAGCTCCTTCGGTCCTCCGATCG
TTGTCAGAAGTAAGTTGGCCGCAGTGTTATCACTCATGGTTATGGCAGCACTGCATAATTCTCTTACTGT
CATGCCATCCGTAAGATGCTTTTCTGTGACTGGTGAGTACTCAACCAAGTCATTCTGAGAATAGTGTATG
CGGCGACCGAGTTGCTCTTGCCCGGCGTCAATACGGGATAATACCGCGCCACATAGCAGAACTTTAAAAG
TGCTCATCATTGGAAAACGTTCTTCGGGGCGAAAACTCTCAAGGATCTTACCGCTGTTGAGATCCAGTTC
GATGTAACCCACTCGTGCACCCAACTGATCTTCAGCATCTTTTACTTTCACCAGCGTTTCTGGGTGAGCA
AAAACAGGAAGGCAAAATGCCGCAAAAAAGGGAATAAGGGCGACACGGAAATGTTGAATACTCATACTCT
TCCTTTTTCAATATTATTGAAGCATTTATCAGGGTTATTGTCTCATGAGCGGATACATATTTGAATGTAT
TTAGAAAAATAAACAAATAGGGGTTCCGCGCACATTTCCCCGAAAAGTGCCACCTG
[124 nt withheld, positions 6007-6130]
C
[91 nt withheld, positions 6132-6222]
A
[49 nt withheld, positions 6224-6272]
CCTTTGACGTTGGAGTCCACGTTCTTT
[37 nt withheld, positions 6300-6336]
ACCCTATCTCGGTCTATTCTTTTGATTTATAAGGGATTTTGCCGATTTCGGCCTATTGGTTAAAAAATGA
GCTGATTTAACAAAAATTTAACGCGAATTTTAACAAAATATTAACGCTTACAATTTGCCATTCGCCATTC
AGGCTGCGCAACTGTTGGGAAGGGCGATCGGTGCGGGCCTCTTCGCTATTACGCCAGCCCAAGCTACCAT
GATAAGTAAGTAATATTAAGGTACGGGAGGTACTTGGAGCGGCCGC
Features (pLannotate 1.2.2; 20 found; start..end, strand, type, name):
      1..49      +  polyA_signal   poly(A) signal: synthetic polyadenylation signal
     63..154     +  misc_feature   pause site: RNA polymerase II transcriptional pause signal from the human α2 globin gene
    190..210     +  protein_bind   attB4: mutant version of attB; core recombination site for the Gateway® BP reaction BP Clonase™
    271..574     +  enhancer       CMV enhancer: human cytomegalovirus immediate early enhancer
    575..778     +  promoter       CMV promoter: human cytomegalovirus (CMV) immediate early promoter
    800..820     +  protein_bind   attB1: mutant version of attB; core recombination site for the Gateway® BP reaction BP Clonase™
    830..1750    +  CDS            Azgp1: ZA2G_MOUSE - Experimental evidence at protein level: Swiss-Prot protein existence level 1. Stimulates lipid degradation in adipocytes and causes the extensive fat losses associated with some advanced cancers. From Mus musculus (Mouse).
   1751..2452    +  CDS            dTomato: dTomato is a basic (constitutively fluorescent) orange fluorescent protein published in 2004, derived from Discosoma sp.. It is reported to be a somewhat slowly-maturing dimer with low acid sensitivity.
   2459..2479    -  protein_bind   attB2: mutant version of attB; core recombination site for the Gateway® BP reaction BP Clonase™
   2592..3054    +  misc_feature   IRES: internal ribosome entry site (IRES) of the encephalomyocarditis virus (EMCV)
   3068..3667    +  CDS            PuroR: puromycin N-acetyltransferase; pac from Streptomyces alboniger; confers resistance to puromycin
   3668..3688    -  protein_bind   attB3: mutant version of attB; core recombination site for the Gateway® BP reaction BP Clonase™
   3716..3837    -  polyA_signal   SV40 poly(A) signal: SV40 polyadenylation signal
   3860..3928    -  CDS            large T antigen (fragment): large T antigen from SV40 (simian virus 40)
   3944..4076    +  CDS            TcR (fragment): tetracycline efflux protein; tet; confers resistance to tetracycline
   4256..4844    -  rep_origin     ori: high-copy-number ColE1/pMB1/pBR322/pUC origin of replication
   5015..5875    -  CDS            AmpR: β-lactamase; bla; confers resistance to ampicillin, carbenicillin, and related antibiotics
   5876..5980    -  promoter       AmpR promoter: bla
   6007..6435    +  rep_origin     f1 ori (sequence partly withheld): f1 bacteriophage origin of replication; arrow indicates direction of (+) strand synthesis
   6467..6534    -  CDS            lacZα (fragment): LacZα fragment of β-galactosidase; lacZ fragment
