[The description below was written by a language model from this plasmid's Addgene catalogue record and pLannotate feature annotations shown in this document.]
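Description:
pRP(Exp)-CMV> ORF_924bp (Azgp1):dTomato:IRES:Puro is a 6,592 bp non-viral mammalian expression plasmid built on a pUC19-type commercial backbone and assembled by multisite Gateway cloning, as shown by the attB4, attB1, attB2 and attB3 sites that flank its promoter, ORF and marker modules. In bacteria it is maintained at high copy through the ColE1/pUC origin and selected with ampicillin via the bla gene. An f1 origin is also present, along with short remnants of lacZα, a tetracycline resistance gene and SV40 large T antigen that are non-functional backbone fragments.

The payload is a single bicistronic transcription unit driven by the human CMV immediate early enhancer and promoter. The first cistron is the mouse Azgp1 coding sequence, encoding zinc alpha-2 glycoprotein (ZAG), a factor that stimulates lipid degradation in adipocytes. It abuts dTomato directly, so the orange-red fluorescent protein forms a C-terminal tag on ZAG. Downstream, an EMCV IRES allows cap-independent translation of puromycin N-acetyltransferase from the same mRNA, which links puromycin resistance to expression of the fusion and helps in selecting stably expressing cells. An SV40 polyadenylation signal lies after the cassette, annotated on the reverse strand. A synthetic poly(A) signal and an RNA polymerase II pause site upstream of the CMV enhancer would limit read-through transcription from the backbone.

The depositor and sequencing-derived feature tables agree apart from small differences in the annotated IRES and f1 ori boundaries. The plasmid is used to overexpress and visualise ZAG in mammalian cells, and the associated work concerned tumour-secreted ZAG in white adipose tissue browning and energy wasting.
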