Addgene plasmid #110831: pRP(Exp)-CMV> ORF_924bp (Azgp1):dTomato:IRES:Puro
Purpose: Expresses both zinc alpha-2 glycoprotein (ZAG) and dTomato (dT) reporter, where the fluorescent dT reporter is fused with the ZAG protein.
Depositing lab: Ande Satyanarayana. Depositing organization: Augusta University. Publication: The tumor secretory factor ZAG promotes white adipose tissue browning and energy wasting. Elattar S, Dimri M, Satyanarayana A. FASEB J. 2018 Mar 23:fj201701465RR. doi: 10.1096/fj.201701465RR. PubMed 29570397.
Backbone
  Vector backbone: pUC19
  Backbone manufacturer: vector builder
  Backbone size w/o insert (bp): 5668
  Total vector size (bp): 6592
  Vector type: non-viral gene expression vector
  Selectable markers: Puromycin
Growth in bacteria
  Bacterial resistance: Ampicillin, 100 μg/mL
  Growth temperature: 37°C
  Growth strain: NEB Stable
  Copy number: High Copy
Gene/Insert
  Gene/Insert name: Azgp1 (alt name: ZAG-dT)
  Species: M. musculus (mouse)
  Insert size (bp): 924
  Entrez Gene: Azgp1 (a.k.a. Zag)
  Promoter: CMV
  Tag / fusion protein: dTomato (C terminal on insert)
  Cloning method: Gateway Cloning
  Sequencing primers: 5′ ORF_924bp (Azgp1)-reverse primer: CTGAGGCTGAGCTACAACATTG; 3′ CMV-forward primer: TTGACGCAAATGGGCGGTAGG
Resource information
  A portion of this plasmid was derived from a plasmid made by: vector builder
Terms and licenses: Academic/Nonprofit Terms; Industry Terms: Not Available to Industry
How to cite: pRP(Exp)-CMV> ORF_924bp (Azgp1):dTomato:IRES:Puro was a gift from Ande Satyanarayana (Addgene plasmid # 110831 ; http://n2t.net/addgene:110831 ; RRID:Addgene_110831)
